>Addgene plasmid #12337 | pCSC-SP-PW-GFP (aka: pBOB-GFP) | addgene full sequence | sequence record 366175 | Addgene NGS Result
GTCGACGGATCGGGAGATCTCCCGATCCCCTATGGTGCACTCTCAGTACAATCTGCTCTGATGCCGCATA
GTTAAGCCAGTATCTGCTCCCTGCTTGTGTGTTGGAGGTCGCTGAGTAGTGCGCGAGCAAAATTTAAGCT
ACAACAAGGCAAGGCTTGACCGACAATTGCATGAAGAATCTGCTTAGGGTTAGGCGTTTTGCGCTGCTTC
GCGATGTACGGGCCAGATATACGCGTTGACATTGATTATTGACTAGTTATTAATAGTAATCAATTACGGG
GTCATTAGTTCATAGCCCATATATGGAGTTCCGCGTTACATAACTTACGGTAAATGGCCCGCCTGGCTGA
CCGCCCAACGACCCCCGCCCATTGACGTCAATAATGACGTATGTTCCCATAGTAACGCCAATAGGGACTT
TCCATTGACGTCAATGGGTGGAGTATTTACGGTAAACTGCCCACTTGGCAGTACATCAAGTGTATCATAT
GCCAAGTACGCCCCCTATTGACGTCAATGACGGTAAATGGCCCGCCTGGCATTATGCCCAGTACATGACC
TTATGGGACTTTCCTACTTGGCAGTACATCTACGTATTAGTCATCGCTATTACCATGGTGATGCGGTTTT
GGCAGTACATCAATGGGCGTGGATAGCGGTTTGACTCACGGGGATTTCCAAGTCTCCACCCCATTGACGT
CAATGGGAGTTTGTTTTGGCACCAAAATCAACGGGACTTTCCAAAATGTCGTAACAACTCCGCCCCATTG
ACGCAAATGGGCGGTAGGCGTGTACGGTGGGAGGTCTATATAAGCAGCGCGTTTTGCCTGTACTGGGTCT
CTCTGGTTAGACCAGATCTGAGCCTGGGAGCTCTCTGGCTAACTAGGGAACCCACTGCTTAAGCCTCAAT
AAAGCTTGCCTTGAGTGCTTCAAGTAGTGTGTGCCCGTCTGTTGTGTGACTCTGGTAACTAGAGATCCCT
CAGACCCTTTTAGTCAGTGTGGAAAATCTCTAGCAGTGGCGCCCGAACAGGGACTTGAAAGCGAAAGGGA
AACCAGAGGAGCTCTCTCGACGCAGGACTCGGCTTGCTGAAGCGCGCACGGCAAGAGGCGAGGGGCGGCG
ACTGGTGAGTACGCCAAAAATTTTGACTAGCGGAGGCTAGAAGGAGAGAGATGGGTGCGAGAGCGTCAGT
ATTAAGCGGGGGAGAATTAGATCGCGATGGGAAAAAATTCGGTTAAGGCCAGGGGGAAAGAAAAAATATA
AATTAAAACATATAGTATGGGCAAGCAGGGAGCTAGAACGATTCGCAGTTAATCCTGGCCTGTTAGAAAC
ATCAGAAGGCTGTAGACAAATACTGGGACAGCTACAACCATCCCTTCAGACAGGATCAGAAGAACTTAGA
TCATTATATAATACAGTAGCAACCCTCTATTGTGTGCATCAAAGGATAGAGATAAAAGACACCAAGGAAG
CTTTAGACAAGATAGAGGAAGAGCAAAACAAAAGTAAGACCACCGCACAGCAAGCGGCCGCTGATCTTCA
GACCTGGAGGAGGAGATATGAGGGACAATTGGAGAAGTGAATTATATAAATATAAAGTAGTAAAAATTGA
ACCATTAGGAGTAGCACCCACCAAGGCAAAGAGAAGAGTGGTGCAGAGAGAAAAAAGAGCAGTGGGAATA
GGAGCTTTGTTCCTTGGGTTCTTGGGAGCAGCAGGAAGCACTATGGGCGCAGCGTCAATGACGCTGACGG
TACAGGCCAGACAATTATTGTCTGGTATAGTGCAGCAGCAGAACAATTTGCTGAGGGCTATTGAGGCGCA
ACAGCATCTGTTGCAACTCACAGTCTGGGGCATCAAGCAGCTCCAGGCAAGAATCCTGGCTGTGGAAAGA
TACCTAAAGGATCAACAGCTCCTGGGGATTTGGGGTTGCTCTGGAAAACTCATTTGCACCACTGCTGTGC
CTTGGAATGCTAGTTGGAGTAATAAATCTCTGGAACAGATTTGGAATCACACGACCTGGATGGAGTGGGA
CAGAGAAATTAACAATTACACAAGCTTAATACACTCCTTAATTGAAGAATCGCAAAACCAGCAAGAAAAG
AATGAACAAGAATTATTGGAATTAGATAAATGGGCAAGTTTGTGGAATTGGTTTAACATAACAAATTGGC
TGTGGTATATAAAATTATTCATAATGATAGTAGGAGGCTTGGTAGGTTTAAGAATAGTTTTTGCTGTACT
TTCTATAGTGAATAGAGTTAGGCAGGGATATTCACCATTATCGTTTCAGACCCACCTCCCAACCCCGAGG
GGACCCGACAGGCCCGAAGGAATAGAAGAAGAAGGTGGAGAGAGAGACAGAGACAGATCCATTCGATTAG
TGAACGGATCAACTTTTAAAAGAAAAGGGGGGATTGGGGGGTACAGTGCAGGGGAAAGAATAGTAGACAT
AATAGCAACAGACATACAAACTAAAGAATTACAAAAACAAATTACAAAATTCAAAATTTTATCGATAAGC
TTGGGAGTTCCGCGTTACATAACTTACGGTAAATGGCCCGCCTGGCTGACCGCCCAACGACCCCCGCCCA
TTGACGTCAATAATGACGTATGTTCCCATAGTAACGCCAATAGGGACTTTCCATTGACGTCAATGGGTGG
AGTATTTACGGTAAACTGCCCACTTGGCAGTACATCAAGTGTATCATATGCCAAGTACGCCCCCTATTGA
CGTCAATGACGGTAAATGGCCCGCCTGGCATTATGCCCAGTACATGACCTTATGGGACTTTCCTACTTGG
CAGTACATCTACGTATTAGTCATCGCTATTACCATGGTGATGCGGTTTTGGCAGTACATCAATGGGCGTG
GATAGCGGTTTGACTCACGGGGATTTCCAAGTCTCCACCCCATTGACGTCAATGGGAGTTTGTTTTGGCA
CCAAAATCAACGGGACTTTCCAAAATGTCGTAACAACTCCGCCCCATTGACGCAAATGGGCGGTAGGCGT
GTACGGTGGGAGGTCTATATAAGCAGAGCTCGTTTAGTGAACCGTCAGATCGCCTGGAGACGCCATCCAC
GCTGTTTTGACCTCCATAGAAGACACCGACTCTAGAGGATCCACCGGTCGCCACCATGGTGAGCAAGGGC
GAGGAGCTGTTCACCGGGGTGGTGCCCATCCTGGTCGAGCTGGACGGCGACGTAAACGGCCACAAGTTCA
GCGTGTCCGGCGAGGGCGAGGGCGATGCCACCTACGGCAAGCTGACCCTGAAGTTCATCTGCACCACCGG
CAAGCTGCCCGTGCCCTGGCCCACCCTCGTGACCACCCTGACCTACGGCGTGCAGTGCTTCAGCCGCTAC
CCCGACCACATGAAGCAGCACGACTTCTTCAAGTCCGCCATGCCCGAAGGCTACGTCCAGGAGCGCACCA
TCTTCTTCAAGGACGACGGCAACTACAAGACCCGCGCCGAGGTGAAGTTCGAGGGCGACACCCTGGTGAA
CCGCATCGAGCTGAAGGGCATCGACTTCAAGGAGGACGGCAACATCCTGGGGCACAAGCTGGAGTACAAC
TACAACAGCCACAACGTCTATATCATGGCCGACAAGCAGAAGAACGGCATCAAGGTGAACTTCAAGATCC
GCCACAACATCGAGGACGGCAGCGTGCAGCTCGCCGACCACTACCAGCAGAACACCCCCATCGGCGACGG
CCCCGTGCTGCTGCCCGACAACCACTACCTGAGCACCCAGTCCGCCCTGAGCAAAGACCCCAACGAGAAG
CGCGATCACATGGTCCTGCTGGAGTTCGTGACCGCCGCCGGGATCACTCTCGGCATGGACGAGCTGTACA
AGTAAAGCGGCCGCGTCGAGTTTAAACCTGGAAAAACATGGAGCAATCACAAGTAGCAATACAGCAGCTA
CCAATGCTGATTGTGCCTGGCTAGAAGCACAAGAGGAGGAGGAGGTGGGTTTTCCAGTCACACCTCAGAC
AATCAACCTCTGGATTACAAAATTTGTGAAAGATTGACTGGTATTCTTAACTATGTTGCTCCTTTTACGC
TATGTGGATACGCTGCTTTAATGCCTTTGTATCATGCTATTGCTTCCCGTATGGCTTTCATTTTCTCCTC
CTTGTATAAATCCTGGTTGCTGTCTCTTTATGAGGAGTTGTGGCCCGTTGTCAGGCAACGTGGCGTGGTG
TGCACTGTGTTTGCTGACGCAACCCCCACTGGTTGGGGCATTGCCACCACCTGTCAGCTCCTTTCCGGGA
CTTTCGCTTTCCCCCTCCCTATTGCCACGGCGGAACTCATCGCCGCCTGCCTTGCCCGCTGCTGGACAGG
GGCTCGGCTGTTGGGCACTGACAATTCCGTGGTGTTGTCGGGGAAGCTGACGTCCTTTCCATGGCTGCTC
GCCTGTGTTGCCACCTGGATTCTGCGCGGGACGTCCTTCTGCTACGTCCCTTCGGCCCTCAATCCAGCGG
ACCTTCCTTCCCGCGGCCTGCTGCCGGCTCTGCGGCCTCTTCCGCGTCTTCGCCTTCGCCCTCAGACGAG
TCGGATCTCCCTTTGGGCCGCCTCCCCGCCTGGAATTCGAGCTCGGTACCTTTAAGACCAATGACTTACA
AGGCAGCTGTAGATCTTAGCCACTTTTTAAAAGAAAAGGGGGGACTGGAAGGGCTAATTCACTCCCAACG
AAGACAAGATATCCTTGATCTGTGGATCTACCACACACAAGGCTACTTCCCTGATTGGCAGAACTACACA
CCAGGGCCAGGGATCAGATATCCACTGACCTTTGGATGGTGCTACAAGCTAGTACCAGTTGAGCAAGAGA
AGGTAGAAGAAGCCAATGAAGGAGAGAACACCCGCTTGTTACACCCTGTGAGCCTGCATGGGATGGATGA
CCCGGAGAGAGAAGTATTAGAGTGGAGGTTTGACAGCCGCCTAGCATTTCATCACATGGCCCGAGAGCTG
CATCCGGACTGTACTGGGTCTCTCTGGTTAGACCAGATCTGAGCCTGGGAGCTCTCTGGCTAACTAGGGA
ACCCACTGCTTAAGCCTCAATAAAGCTTGCCTTGAGTGCTTCAAGTAGTGTGTGCCCGTCTGTTGTGTGA
CTCTGGTAACTAGAGATCCCTCAGACCCTTTTAGTCAGTGTGGAAAATCTCTAGCAGGGCCGCTTTAAAC
CCGCTGATCAGCCTCGACTGTGCCTTCTAGTTGCCAGCCATCTGTTGTTTGCCCCTCCCCCGTGCCTTCC
TTGACCCTGGAAGGTGCCACTCCCACTGTCCTTTCCTAATAAAATGAGGAAATTGCATCGCATTGTCTGA
GTAGGTGTCATTCTATTCTGGGGGGTGGGGTGGGGCAGGACAGCAAGGGGGAGGATTGGGAAGACAATAG
CAGGCATGCTGGGGATGCGGTGGGCTCTATGGCTTCTGAGGCGGAAAGAACCAGCTGGGGCTCTAGGGGG
TATCCCC
[124 nt withheld, positions 5468-5591]
C
[91 nt withheld, positions 5593-5683]
A
[49 nt withheld, positions 5685-5733]
CCTTTGACGTTGGAGTCCACGTTCTTT
[37 nt withheld, positions 5761-5797]
ACCCTATCTCGGTCTATTCTTTTGATTTATAAGGGATTTTGCCGATTTCGGCCTATTGGTTAAAAAATGA
GCTGATTTAACAAAAATTTAACGCGAATTAATTCTGTGGAATGTGTGTCAGTTAGGGTGTGGAAAGTCCC
CAGGCTCCCCAGCAGGCAGAAGTATGCAAAGCATGCATCTCAATTAGTCAGCAACCAGGTGTGGAAAGTC
CCCAGGCTCCCCAGCAGGCAGAAGTATGCAAAGCATGCATCTCAATTAGTCAGCAACCATAGTCCCGCCC
CTAACTCCGCCCATCCCGCCCCTAACTCCGCCCAGTTCCGCCCATTCTCCGCCCCATGGCTGACTAATTT
TTTTTATTTATGCAGAGGCCGAGGCCGCCTCTGCCTCTGAGCTATTCCAGAAGTAGTGAGGAGGCTTTTT
TGGAGGCCTAGGCTTTTGCAAAAAGCTCCCGGGAGCTTGTATATCCATTTTCGGATCTGATCAGCACGTG
TTGACAATTAATCATCGGCATAGTATATCGGCATAGTATAATACGACAAGGTGAGGAACTAAACCATGGC
CAAGTTGACCAGTGCCGTTCCGGTGCTCACCGCGCGCGACGTCGCCGGAGCGGTCGAGTTCTGGACCGAC
CGGCTCGGGTTCTCCCGGGACTTCGTGGAGGACGACTTCGCCGGTGTGGTCCGGGACGACGTGACCCTGT
TCATCAGCGCGGTCCAGGACCAGGTGGTGCCGGACAACACCCTGGCCTGGGTGTGGGTGCGCGGCCTGGA
CGAGCTGTACGCCGAGTGGTCGGAGGTCGTGTCCACGAACTTCCGGGACGCCTCCGGGCCGGCCATGACC
GAGATCGGCGAGCAGCCGTGGGGGCGGGAGTTCGCCCTGCGCGACCCGGCCGGCAACTGCGTGCACTTCG
TGGCCGAGGAGCAGGACTGACACGTGCTACGAGATTTCGATTCCACCGCCGCCTTCTATGAAAGGTTGGG
CTTCGGAATCGTTTTCCGGGACGCCGGCTGGATGATCCTCCAGCGCGGGGATCTCATGCTGGAGTTCTTC
GCCCACCCCAACTTGTTTATTGCAGCTTATAATGGTTACAAATAAAGCAATAGCATCACAAATTTCACAA
ATAAAGCATTTTTTTCACTGCATTCTAGTTGTGGTTTGTCCAAACTCATCAATGTATCTTATCATGTCTG
TATACCGTCGACCTCTAGCTAGAGCTTGGCGTAATCATGGTCATAGCTGTTTCCTGTGTGAAATTGTTAT
CCGCTCACAATTCCACACAACATACGAGCCGGAAGCATAAAGTGTAAAGCCTGGGGTGCCTAATGAGTGA
GCTAACTCACATTAATTGCGTTGCGCTCACTGCCCGCTTTCCAGTCGGGAAACCTGTCGTGCCAGCTGCA
TTAATGAATCGGCCAACGCGCGGGGAGAGGCGGTTTGCGTATTGGGCGCTCTTCCGCTTCCTCGCTCACT
GACTCGCTGCGCTCGGTCGTTCGGCTGCGGCGAGCGGTATCAGCTCACTCAAAGGCGGTAATACGGTTAT
CCACAGAATCAGGGGATAACGCAGGAAAGAACATGTGAGCAAAAGGCCAGCAAAAGGCCAGGAACCGTAA
AAAGGCCGCGTTGCTGGCGTTTTTCCATAGGCTCCGCCCCCCTGACGAGCATCACAAAAATCGACGCTCA
AGTCAGAGGTGGCGAAACCCGACAGGACTATAAAGATACCAGGCGTTTCCCCCTGGAAGCTCCCTCGTGC
GCTCTCCTGTTCCGACCCTGCCGCTTACCGGATACCTGTCCGCCTTTCTCCCTTCGGGAAGCGTGGCGCT
TTCTCATAGCTCACGCTGTAGGTATCTCAGTTCGGTGTAGGTCGTTCGCTCCAAGCTGGGCTGTGTGCAC
GAACCCCCCGTTCAGCCCGACCGCTGCGCCTTATCCGGTAACTATCGTCTTGAGTCCAACCCGGTAAGAC
ACGACTTATCGCCACTGGCAGCAGCCACTGGTAACAGGATTAGCAGAGCGAGGTATGTAGGCGGTGCTAC
AGAGTTCTTGAAGTGGTGGCCTAACTACGGCTACACTAGAAGAACAGTATTTGGTATCTGCGCTCTGCTG
AAGCCAGTTACCTTCGGAAAAAGAGTTGGTAGCTCTTGATCCGGCAAACAAACCACCGCTGGTAGCGGTG
GTTTTTTTGTTTGCAAGCAGCAGATTACGCGCAGAAAAAAAGGATCTCAAGAAGATCCTTTGATCTTTTC
TACGGGGTCTGACGCTCAGTGGAACGAAAACTCACGTTAAGGGATTTTGGTCATGAGATTATCAAAAAGG
ATCTTCACCTAGATCCTTTTAAATTAAAAATGAAGTTTTAAATCAATCTAAAGTATATATGAGTAAACTT
GGTCTGACAGTTACCAATGCTTAATCAGTGAGGCACCTATCTCAGCGATCTGTCTATTTCGTTCATCCAT
AGTTGCCTGACTCCCCGTCGTGTAGATAACTACGATACGGGAGGGCTTACCATCTGGCCCCAGTGCTGCA
ATGATACCGCGAGACCCACGCTCACCGGCTCCAGATTTATCAGCAATAAACCAGCCAGCCGGAAGGGCCG
AGCGCAGAAGTGGTCCTGCAACTTTATCCGCCTCCATCCAGTCTATTAATTGTTGCCGGGAAGCTAGAGT
AAGTAGTTCGCCAGTTAATAGTTTGCGCAACGTTGTTGCCATTGCTACAGGCATCGTGGTGTCACGCTCG
TCGTTTGGTATGGCTTCATTCAGCTCCGGTTCCCAACGATCAAGGCGAGTTACATGATCCCCCATGTTGT
GCAAAAAAGCGGTTAGCTCCTTCGGTCCTCCGATCGTTGTCAGAAGTAAGTTGGCCGCAGTGTTATCACT
CATGGTTATGGCAGCACTGCATAATTCTCTTACTGTCATGCCATCCGTAAGATGCTTTTCTGTGACTGGT
GAGTACTCAACCAAGTCATTCTGAGAATAGTGTATGCGGCGACCGAGTTGCTCTTGCCCGGCGTCAATAC
GGGATAATACCGCGCCACATAGCAGAACTTTAAAAGTGCTCATCATTGGAAAACGTTCTTCGGGGCGAAA
ACTCTCAAGGATCTTACCGCTGTTGAGATCCAGTTCGATGTAACCCACTCGTGCACCCAACTGATCTTCA
GCATCTTTTACTTTCACCAGCGTTTCTGGGTGAGCAAAAACAGGAAGGCAAAATGCCGCAAAAAAGGGAA
TAAGGGCGACACGGAAATGTTGAATACTCATACTCTTCCTTTTTCAATATTATTGAAGCATTTATCAGGG
TTATTGTCTCATGAGCGGATACATATTTGAATGTATTTAGAAAAATAAACAAATAGGGGTTCCGCGCACA
TTTCCCCGAAAAGTGCCACCTGAC
Features (pLannotate 1.2.2; 32 found; start..end, strand, type, name):
     31..83      -  misc_feature   bom (fragment): basis of mobility region from pBR322
    238..617     +  enhancer       CMV enhancer: human cytomegalovirus immediate early enhancer
    618..817     +  promoter       CMV promoter: human cytomegalovirus (CMV) immediate early promoter
    835..1015    +  LTR            5' LTR (truncated): truncated 5' long terminal repeat (LTR) from HIV-1
   1062..1187    +  misc_feature   HIV-1 Ψ: packaging signal of human immunodeficiency virus type 1
   1171..1534    +  CDS            HIV-1 gag (fragment): gag protein from human immunodeficiency virus 1; gag
   1680..1913    +  misc_feature   RRE: The Rev response element (RRE) of HIV-1 allows for Rev-dependent mRNA export from the nucleus to the cytoplasm.
   2290..2390    +  CDS            Rev (fragment): human immunodeficiency virus 1 (HIV-1) Rev protein; rev; enhances nuclear export of unspliced and incompletely spliced viral mRNAs
   2394..2510    +  misc_feature   cPPT/CTS: central polypurine tract and central termination sequence of HIV-1
   2533..2836    +  enhancer       CMV enhancer: human cytomegalovirus immediate early enhancer
   2837..3040    +  promoter       CMV promoter: human cytomegalovirus (CMV) immediate early promoter
   3136..3855    +  CDS            EGFP: the original enhanced GFP (Yang et al., 1996) mammalian codon-optimized
   3863..3988    +  CDS            nef (fragment): NEF_HV1Z2 - Experimental evidence at protein level: Swiss-Prot protein existence level 1. Extracellular Nef protein targets CD4(+) T-lymphocytes for apoptosis by interacting with CXCR4 surface receptors. From Human immunodeficiency virus type 1 group M subtype D (isolate Z2/CDC-Z34) (HIV-1).
   3991..4579    +  misc_feature   WPRE: woodchuck hepatitis virus posttranscriptional regulatory element
   4596..4664    +  CDS            nef (fragment): NEF_HV1Z2 - Experimental evidence at protein level: Swiss-Prot protein existence level 1. Extracellular Nef protein targets CD4(+) T-lymphocytes for apoptosis by interacting with CXCR4 surface receptors. From Human immunodeficiency virus type 1 group M subtype D (isolate Z2/CDC-Z34) (HIV-1).
   4666..4978    +  LTR            5' LTR (fragment): 5' long terminal repeat (LTR) from HIV-1
   4986..5166    +  LTR            5' LTR (truncated): truncated 5' long terminal repeat (LTR) from HIV-1
   5198..5422    +  polyA_signal   bGH poly(A) signal: bovine growth hormone polyadenylation signal
   5426..5447    +  promoter       SV40 promoter (fragment): SV40 enhancer and early promoter
   5468..5896    +  rep_origin     f1 ori (sequence partly withheld): f1 bacteriophage origin of replication; arrow indicates direction of (+) strand synthesis
   5910..6239    +  promoter       SV40 promoter: SV40 enhancer and early promoter
   6287..6334    +  promoter       EM7 promoter: synthetic bacterial promoter&nbsp
   6353..6727    +  CDS            BleoR: antibiotic-binding protein; Sh ble from Streptoalloteichus hindustanus; confers resistance to bleomycin, phleomycin, and Zeocin™
   6737..6862    +  CDS            ble (fragment): BLE_KLEPN - Experimental evidence at protein level: Swiss-Prot protein existence level 1. Binding protein with a strong affinity to the bleomycin family of antibiotics. Binds to CL990; an antimitotic-antibiotic compound. From Klebsiella pneumoniae.
   6857..6978    +  polyA_signal   SV40 poly(A) signal: SV40 polyadenylation signal
   7051..7067    -  protein_bind   lac operator: The lac repressor binds to the lac operator to inhibit transcription in E. coli. This inhibition can be relieved by adding lactose or isopropyl-β-D-thiogalactopyranoside (IPTG). lac repressor encoded by lacI
   7075..7105    -  promoter       lac promoter: promoter for the E. coli lac operon
   7120..7141    -  protein_bind   CAP binding site: CAP binding activates transcription in the presence of cAMP. E. coli catabolite activator protein
   7154..7246    -  CDS            lacI (fragment): lac repressor; lacI; The lac repressor binds to the lac operator to inhibit transcription in E. coli. This inhibition can be relieved by adding lactose or isopropyl-β-D-thiogalactopyranoside (IPTG).
   7429..8017    -  rep_origin     ori: high-copy-number ColE1/pMB1/pBR322/pUC origin of replication
   8188..9048    -  CDS            AmpR: β-lactamase; bla; confers resistance to ampicillin, carbenicillin, and related antibiotics
   9049..9153    -  promoter       AmpR promoter: bla
