[The description below was written by a language model from this plasmid's Addgene catalogue record and pLannotate feature annotations shown in this document.]
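Description:
pCSC-SP-PW-GFP, also known as pBOB-GFP, is an HIV-1-based lentiviral transfer vector built on the pBOB backbone for expressing EGFP in mammalian cells. It is propagated in E. coli as a high-copy plasmid through a ColE1/pUC-type origin and selected with ampicillin via the β-lactamase gene. The recombination-deficient Stbl3 strain is recorded as the growth host, a common choice for plasmids carrying repeated LTR sequences. The backbone also contains an f1 phage origin and an SV40/EM7-driven bleomycin/Zeocin resistance cassette with an SV40 polyadenylation signal. This cassette lies outside the LTR-flanked region, so it would not be carried in the packaged viral genome.

The viral genome is transcribed from a chimeric 5' end in which a CMV enhancer/promoter replaces the U3 region upstream of a truncated HIV-1 5' LTR, an arrangement that typically makes genomic RNA production independent of Tat. Downstream are the Ψ packaging signal with a partial gag sequence, the Rev response element for Rev-dependent nuclear export, and the cPPT/CTS element, which improves nuclear import and transduction efficiency. An internal CMV enhancer/promoter drives the EGFP coding sequence, followed by a WPRE to enhance transcript stability and expression, then the 3' LTR sequences and a bGH polyadenylation signal. Short nef and rev fragments are residual viral sequence rather than functional genes. The annotation does not clearly indicate whether the 3' LTR carries a self-inactivating U3 deletion.

With viral proteins supplied in trans from separate packaging and envelope plasmids, the construct yields lentiviral particles that mark transduced cells with green fluorescence. It is typically useful as a reporter or control vector, and the associated publication concerns neprilysin regulation of amyloid β peptide levels.
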