Addgene plasmid #12337: pCSC-SP-PW-GFP (aka: pBOB-GFP)
Depositing lab: Inder Verma. Depositing organization: Salk Institute for Biological Studies. Publication: Neprilysin regulates amyloid Beta peptide levels. Marr RA, Guan H, Rockenstein E, Kindy M, Gage FH, Verma I, Masliah E, Hersh LB. J Mol Neurosci. 2004 . 22(1-2):5-11. 10.1385/JMN:22:1-2:5 PubMed 14742905.
Backbone
  Vector backbone: pBOB
  Backbone size w/o insert (bp): 8500
  Vector type: Mammalian Expression, Lentiviral
Growth in bacteria
  Bacterial resistance: Ampicillin, 100 μg/mL
  Growth temperature: 37°C
  Growth strain: Stbl3
  Copy number: High Copy
Gene/Insert
  Gene/Insert name: GFP (alt name: EGFP)
  Insert size (bp): 750
  Cloning method: Restriction Enzyme
  Sequencing primers: 5′ LNCX primer
Terms and licenses: Academic/Nonprofit Terms; Industry Terms: Not Available to Industry
How to cite: pCSC-SP-PW-GFP (aka: pBOB-GFP) was a gift from Inder Verma (Addgene plasmid # 12337 ; http://n2t.net/addgene:12337 ; RRID:Addgene_12337)
