>Addgene plasmid #12337 | pCSC-SP-PW-GFP (aka: pBOB-GFP) | addgene partial sequence | sequence record 18934 | LNCX 5'-AGCTCGTTTAGTGAACCGTCAGATC-3'
GCTGTTTTGACTCCATAGAAGACACCGACTCTAGAGGATCCACCGGTCGCCACCATGGTGAGCAAGGGCG
AGGAGCTGTTCACCGGGGTGGTGCCCATCCTGGTCGAGCTGGACGGCGACGTAAACGGCCACAAGTTCAG
CGTGTCCGGCGAGGGCGAGGGCGATGCCACCTACGGCAAGCTGACCCTGAAGTTCATCTGCACCACCGGC
AAGCTGCCCGTGCCCTGGCCCACCCTCGTGACCACCCTGACCTACGGCGTGCAGTGCTTCAGCCGCTACC
CCGACCACATGAAGCAGCACGACTTCTTCAAGTCCGCCATGCCCGAAGGCTACGTCCAGGAGCGCACCAT
CTTCTTCAAGGACGACGGCAACTACAAGACCCGCGCCGAGGTGAAGTTCGAGGGCGACACCCTGGTGAAC
CGCATCGAGCTGAAGGGCATCGACTTCGAGGAGGACGGCAACATCCTGGGGCACAAGCTGGAGTACAACT
ACAACAGCCACAACGT
